Addgene plasmid #18445: T4 Lysozyme R96A WT*
Depositing lab: Brian Matthews. Depositing organization: University of Oregon.
Backbone
  Vector backbone: pHS1403
  Backbone size w/o insert (bp): 5000
  Vector type: Bacterial Expression
Growth in bacteria
  Bacterial resistance: Ampicillin, 100 μg/mL
  Growth temperature: 37°C
  Growth strain: DH5alpha
  Copy number: High Copy
Gene/Insert
  Gene/Insert name: T4 Lysozyme
  Species: Bacteriophage T4
  Insert size (bp): 600
  Mutation: R96A WT*
  GenBank ID: NP_049736
  Entrez Gene: e (a.k.a. T4p123)
  Cloning method: Restriction Enzyme; 5′ cloning site BamHI (not destroyed); 3′ cloning site HindIII (not destroyed)
  Sequencing primers: 5′ na; 3′ GGCGTATCACGAGGCCC
Terms and licenses: Academic/Nonprofit Terms; Industry Terms: Not Available to Industry
Depositor comments: The BamHI site is 27 bp from the ATG and the HindIII site is 115 bp from the stop.
How to cite: T4 Lysozyme R96A WT* was a gift from Brian Matthews (Addgene plasmid # 18445 ; http://n2t.net/addgene:18445 ; RRID:Addgene_18445)
