[The description below was written by a language model from this plasmid's Addgene catalogue record.]
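Description:
T4 Lysozyme R96A WT* is a bacterial expression plasmid built on the pHS1403 backbone (about 5 kb without insert) that carries the bacteriophage T4 lysozyme gene (gene e) as an insert of roughly 600 bp. It is maintained in E. coli as a high-copy plasmid under ampicillin selection. The record does not name the origin of replication, and no feature table is provided. The promoter driving lysozyme expression and any other regulatory elements are likewise not stated. No tags or fusion partners are recorded.

The insert was placed in the vector by restriction cloning between a 5′ BamHI site and a 3′ HindIII site, both of which remain intact, so the coding region can be excised or exchanged as a cassette. According to the depositor's notes, the BamHI site lies 27 bp from the start codon and the HindIII site 115 bp from the stop codon, so short flanking untranslated stretches are included in the fragment. The encoded protein carries the substitution R96A, replacing arginine 96 with alanine, in the "WT*" background. The record does not define WT*, although in the T4 lysozyme literature this label conventionally denotes the cysteine-free pseudo-wild-type protein used as a reference for mutant studies.

The record gives no explicit purpose. A single point mutant of T4 lysozyme in a bacterial expression vector is consistent with producing recombinant protein in E. coli to examine how the substitution at position 96 affects the structure, stability or folding of the enzyme.
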