>Addgene plasmid #18445 | T4 Lysozyme R96A WT* | addgene partial sequence | sequence record 24231 | 3primeUP
GCNACTGNAAAAAGCCCGCTCATTAGGCGGGCTCAGATCTGCTCATGTTTGACAGCTTATCATCGATAAG
CTTCGGCAATAAATTCTTGATATGTTTTCATATGTTTCCTTTAAATATTTTAATTAGTAATTGTCTATTC
AAGTAATTGTGAATATACTATCACAATTCCAAGAGAAAGTAAACAGCTTTATAGATTTTTATACGCGTCC
CAAGTGCCAGTTCTAAACGTTGTAATGACTCGTTTTGCGCGATTAGGTGTTTGATTATACCATCTACTTT
TAGCTAAGTTAACTGCTGCTTCATCCCAGCGTTTTTGTTGAAGCATACGTAAAGAGTTAGTAAATCCTGC
CACACCGGTTTCTCCCATTTGGAAAACCATATTAATCAATGCAGCGGCACGAACCGCATCAAGAGAATCA
TAAACCGGTTTTAATTTAGCATTTCTCAGAATTCCGCGAACAGCAGCATCAACATCCTGATTAAAGAGTT
TTTCAGCCTCATCTTTTGTAATTACACCATTAGTATTACGCCCAATAGCTTTATCTAATTCAGATTTAGC
AGCATTAAGTGATGGACTTTTTGTAAGCAAATGACCGATGCCAATAGTGTAATAGCCTTCTGTGTCTTTA
TAGATTTTAAGTCTAAGACCTTCATCTATACGTAACATTTCAAATATATTCATAATACCTCCTAAGCATC
GATGGATCCTGTTTCCTGTGTGAAATTGTTATCCGCTCACAATTCCACACAGGAAACAGCTATGACCATG
ATACGGATCCTGGCCGTCGTTTACACGTCGTGCTGGAAAACCTGCGTACCACTATCGCTTGCACCATCCC
CTTCGCAG
